>Addgene plasmid #229753 | pTYB1-MBD2-N pc4789 | addgene full sequence | sequence record 460687 | Addgene NGS Result
TTGAGATCCTTTTTTTCTGCGCGTAATCTGCTGCTTGCAAACAAAAAAACCACCGCTACCAGCGGTGGTT
TGTTTGCCGGATCAAGAGCTACCAACTCTTTTTCCGAAGGTAACTGGCTTCAGCAGAGCGCAGATACCAA
ATACTGTCCTTCTAGTGTAGCCGTAGTTAGGCCACCACTTCAAGAACTCTGTAGCACCGCCTACATACCT
CGCTCTGCTAATCCTGTTACCAGTGGCTGCTGCCAGTGGCGATAAGTCGTGTCTTACCGGGTTGGACTCA
AGACGATAGTTACCGGATAAGGCGCAGCGGTCGGGCTGAACGGGGGGTTCGTGCACACAGCCCAGCTTGG
AGCGAACGACCTACACCGAACTGAGATACCTACAGCGTGAGCTATGAGAAAGCGCCACGCTTCCCGAAGG
GAGAAAGGCGGACAGGTATCCGGTAAGCGGCAGGGTCGGAACAGGAGAGCGCACGAGGGAGCTTCCAGGG
GGAAACGCCTGGTATCTTTATAGTCCTGTCGGGTTTCGCCACCTCTGACTTGAGCGTCGATTTTTGTGAT
GCTCGTCAGGGGGGCGGAGCCTATGGAAAAACGCCAGCAACGCGGCCTTTTTACGGTTCCTGGCCTTTTG
CTGGCCTTTTGCTCACATGTTCTTTCCTGCGTTATCCCCTGATTCTGTGGATAACCGTATTACCGCCTTT
GAGTGAGCTGATACCGCTCGCCGCAGCCGAACGACCGAGCGCAGCGAGTCAGTGAGCGAGGAAGCTATGG
TGCACTCTCAGTACAATCTGCTCTGATGCCGCATAGTTAAGCCAGTATACACTCCGCTATCGCTACGTGA
CTGGGTCATGGCTGCGCCCCGACACCCGCCAACACCCGCTGACGCGCCCTGACGGGCTTGTCTGCTCCCG
GCATCCGCTTACAGACAAGCTGTGACCGTCTCCGGGAGCTGCATGTGTCAGAGGTTTTCACCGTCATCAC
CGAAACGCGCGAGGCAGCTGCGGTAAAGCTCATCAGCGTGGTCGTGCAGCGATTCACAGATGTCTGCCTG
TTCATCCGCGTCCAGCTCGTTGAGTTTCTCCAGAAGCGTTAATGTCTGGCTTCTGATAAAGCGGGCCATG
TTAAGGGCGGTTTTTTCCTGTTTGGTCACTGATGCCTCCGTGTAAGGGGGATTTCTGTTCATGGGGGTAA
TGATACCGATGAAACGAGAGAGGATGCTCACGATACGGGTTACTGATGATGAACATGCCCGGTTACTGGA
ACGTTGTGAGGGTAAACAACTGGCGGTATGGATGCGGCGGGACCAGAGAAAAATCACTCAGGGTCAATGC
CAGCCGAACGCCAGCAAGACGTAGCCCAGCGCGTCGGCCGCCATGCCGGCGATAATGGCCTGCTTCTCGC
CGAAACGTTTGGTGGCGGGACCAGTGACGAAGGCTTGAGCGAGGGCGTGCAAGATTCCGAATACCGCAAG
CGACAGGCCGATCATCGTCGCGCTCCAGCGAAAGCGGTCCTCGCCGAAAATGACCCAGAGCGCTGCCGGC
ACCTGTCCTACGAGTTGCATGATAAAGAAGACAGTCATAAGTGCGGCGACGATAGTCATGCCCCGCGCCC
ACCGGAAGGAGCTGACTGGGTTGAAGGCTCTCAAGGGCATCGGTCGAGATCCCGGTGCCTAATGAGTGAG
CTAACTTACATTAATTGCGTTGCGCTCACTGCCCGCTTTCCAGTCGGGAAACCTGTCGTGCCAGCTGCAT
TAATGAATCGGCCAACGCGCGGGGAGAGGCGGTTTGCGTATTGGGCGCCAGGGTGGTTTTTCTTTTCACC
AGTGAGACGGGCAACAGCTGATTGCCCTTCACCGCCTGGCCCTGAGAGAGTTGCAGCAAGCGGTCCACGC
TGGTTTGCCCCAGCAGGCGAAAATCCTGTTTGATGGTGGTTAACGGCGGGATATAACATGAGCTGTCTTC
GGTATCGTCGTATCCCACTACCGAGATATCCGCACCAACGCGCAGCCCGGACTCGGTAATGGCGCGCATT
GCGCCCAGCGCCATCTGATCGTTGGCAACCAGCATCGCAGTGGGAACGATGCCCTCATTCAGCATTTGCA
TGGTTTGTTGAAAACCGGACATGGCACTCCAGTCGCCTTCCCGTTCCGCTATCGGCTGAATTTGATTGCG
AGTGAGATATTTATGCCAGCCAGCCAGACGCAGACGCGCCGAGACAGAACTTAATGGGCCCGCTAACAGC
GCGATTTGCTGGTGACCCAATGCGACCAGATGCTCCACGCCCAGTCGCGTACCGTCTTCATGGGAGAAAA
TAATACTGTTGATGGGTGTCTGGTCAGAGACATCAAGAAATAACGCCGGAACATTAGTGCAGGCAGCTTC
CACAGCAATGGCATCCTGGTCATCCAGCGGATAGTTAATGATCAGCCCACTGACGCGTTGCGCGAGAAGA
TTGTGCACCGCCGCTTTACAGGCTTCGACGCCGCTTCGTTCTACCATCGACACCACCACGCTGGCACCCA
GTTGATCGGCGCGAGATTTAATCGCCGCGACAATTTGCGACGGCGCGTGCAGGGCCAGACTGGAGGTGGC
AACGCCAATCAGCAACGACTGTTTGCCCGCCAGTTGTTGTGCCACGCGGTTGGGAATGTAATTCAGCTCC
GCCATCGCCGCTTCCACTTTTTCCCGCGTTTTCGCAGAAACGTGGCTGGCCTGGTTCACCACGCGGGAAA
CGGTCTGATAAGAGACACCGGCATACTCTGCGACATCGTATAACGTTACTGGTTTCACATTCACCACCCT
GAATTGACTCTCTTCCGGGCGCTATCATGCCATACCGCGAAAGGTTTTGCGCCATTCGATGGTGTCCGGG
ATCTCGACGCTCTCCCTTATGCGACTCCTGCATTAGGAAGCAGCCCAGTAGTAGGTTGAGGCCGTTGAGC
ACCGCCGCCGCAAGGAATGGTGCATGCCGGCATGCCGCCCTTTCGTCTTCAAGAATTAATTCCCAATTCC
CCAGGCATCAAATAAAACGAAAGGCTCAGTCGAAAGACTGGGCCTTTCGTTTTATCTGTTGTTTGTCGGT
GAACGCTCTCCTGAGTAGGACAAATCCGCCGGGAGCGGATTTGAACGTTGCGAAGCAACGGCCCGGAGGG
TGGCGGGCAGGACGCCCGCCATAAACTGCCAGGAATTAATTCCCCAGGCATCAAATAAAACGAAAGGCTC
AGTCGAAAGACTGGGCCTTTCGTTTTATCTGTTGTTTGTCGGTGAACGCTCTCCTGAGTAGGACAAATCC
GCCGGGAGCGGATTTGAACGTTGCGAAGCAACGGCCCGGAGGGTGGCGGGCAGGACGCCCGCCATAAACT
GCCAGGAATTAATTCCCCAGGCATCAAATAAAACGAAAGGCTCAGTCGAAAGACTGGGCCTTTCGTTTTA
TCTGTTGTTTGTCGGTGAACGCTCTCCTGAGTAGGACAAATCCGCCGGGAGCGGATTTGAACGTTGCGAA
GCAACGGCCCGGAGGGTGGCGGGCAGGACGCCCGCCATAAACTGCCAGGAATTAATTCCCCAGGCATCAA
ATAAAACGAAAGGCTCAGTCGAAAGACTGGGCCTTTCGTTTTATCTGTTGTTTGTCGGTGAACGCTCTCC
TGAGTAGGACAAATCCGCCGGGAGCGGATTTGAACGTTGCGAAGCAACGGCCCGGAGGGTGGCGGGCAGG
ACGCCCGCCATAAACTGCCAGGAATTAATTCCCCAGGCATCAAATAAAACGAAAGGCTCAGTCGAAAGAC
TGGGCCTTTCGTTTTATCTGTTGTTTGTCGGTGAACGCTCTCCTGAGTAGGACAAATCCGCCGGGAGCGG
ATTTGAACGTTGCGAAGCAACGGCCCGGAGGGTGGCGGGCAGGACGCCCGCCATAAACTGCCAGGAATTG
GGGATCGGAATTAATTCCCGGTTTAAACCGGGGATCTCGATCCCGCGAAATTAATACGACTCACTATAGG
GGAATTGTGAGCGGATAACAATTCCCCTCTAGAAATAATTTTGTTTAACTTTAAGAAGGAGATATACATA
TGATGCGCGCGCACCCGGGGGGAGGCCGCTGCTGCCCGGAGCAGGAGGAGGGGGAGAGCGCGGCGGGCGG
CAGCGGCGCTGGCGGCGACTCCGCCATAGAGCAGGGGGGCCAGGGCAGCGCGCTCGCTCCGTCCCCGGTG
AGCGGCGTGCGCAGGGAAGGCGCTCGGGGCGGCGGCCGTGGCCGGGGGCGGTGGAAGCAGGCGGCCCGGG
GCGGCGGCGTCTGTGGCCGTGGCCGTGGCCGTGGCCGGGGTCGGGGCCGTGGCCGGGGCCGGGGCCGGGG
CCGCGGCCGTCCCCAGAGTGGCGGCAGCGGCCTTGGCGGCGACGGCGGCGGCGGCGCGGGCGGCTGCGGC
GTCGGCAGCGGTGGCGGCGTCGCCCCCCGGCGGGATCCTGTCCCTTTCCCGTCGGGGAGCTCGGGGCCGG
GGCCCAGGGGACCCCGGGCCACGGAGAGCGGGAAGAGGGAATTCCTCGAGGGCTCTTCCTGCTTTGCCAA
GGGTACCAATGTTTTAATGGCGGATGGGTCTATTGAATGTATTGAAAACATTGAGGTTGGTAATAAGGTC
ATGGGTAAAGATGGCAGACCTCGTGAGGTAATTAAATTGCCCAGAGGAAGAGAAACTATGTACAGCGTCG
TGCAGAAAAGTCAGCACAGAGCCCACAAAAGTGACTCAAGTCGTGAAGTGCCAGAATTACTCAAGTTTAC
GTGTAATGCGACCCATGAGTTGGTTGTTAGAACACCTCGTAGTGTCCGCCGTTTGTCTCGTACCATTAAG
GGTGTCGAATATTTTGAAGTTATTACTTTTGAGATGGGCCAAAAGAAAGCCCCCGACGGTAGAATTGTTG
AGCTTGTCAAGGAAGTTTCAAAGAGCTACCCAATATCTGAGGGGCCTGAGAGAGCCAACGAATTAGTAGA
ATCCTATAGAAAGGCTTCAAATAAAGCTTATTTTGAGTGGACTATTGAGGCCAGAGATCTTTCTCTGTTG
GGTTCCCATGTTCGTAAAGCTACCTACCAGACTTACGCTCCAATTCTTTATGAGAATGACCACTTTTTCG
ACTACATGCAAAAAAGTAAGTTTCATCTCACCATTGAAGGTCCAAAAGTACTTGCTTATTTACTTGGTTT
ATGGATTGGTGATGGATTGTCTGACAGGGCAACTTTTTCGGTTGATTCCAGAGATACTTCTTTGATGGAA
CGTGTTACTGAATATGCTGAAAAGTTGAATTTGTGCGCCGAGTATAAGGACAGAAAAGAACCACAAGTTG
CCAAAACTGTTAATTTGTACTCTAAAGTTGTCAGAGGTAATGGTATTCGCAATAATCTTAATACTGAGAA
TCCATTATGGGACGCTATTGTTGGCTTAGGATTCTTGAAGGACGGTGTCAAAAATATTCCTTCTTTCTTG
TCTACGGACAATATCGGTACTCGTGAAACATTTCTTGCTGGTCTAATTGATTCTGATGGCTATGTTACTG
ATGAGCATGGTATTAAAGCAACAATAAAGACAATTCATACTTCTGTCAGAGATGGTTTGGTTTCCCTTGC
TCGTTCTTTAGGCTTAGTAGTCTCGGTTAACGCAGAACCTGCTAAGGTTGACATGAATGTCACCAAACAT
AAAATTAGTTATGCTATTTATATGTCTGGTGGAGATGTTTTGCTTAACGTTCTTTCGAAGTGTGCCGGCT
CTAAAAAATTCAGGCCTGCTCCCGCCGCTGCTTTTGCACGTGAGTGCCGCGGATTTTATTTCGAGTTACA
AGAATTGAAGGAAGACGATTATTATGGGATTACTTTATCTGATGATTCTGATCATCAGTTTTTGCTTGGA
TCCCAGGTTGTCGTCCATGCATGCGGTGGCCTGACCGGTCTGAACTCAGGCCTCACGACAAATCCTGGTG
TATCCGCTTGGCAGGTCAACACAGCTTATACTGCGGGACAATTGGTCACATATAACGGCAAGACGTATAA
ATGTTTGCAGCCCCACACCTCCTTGGCAGGATGGGAACCATCCAACGTTCCTGCCTTGTGGCAGCTTCAA
TGACTGCAGGAAGGGGATCCGGCTGCTAACAAAGCCCGAAAGGAAGCTGAGTTGGCTGCTGCCACCGCTG
AGCAATAACTAGCATAACCCCTTGGGGCCTCTAAACGGGTCTTGAGGGGTTTTTTGCTGAAAGGAGGAAC
TATATCCGGATAACTACGTCAGGTGGCACTTTTCGGGGAAATGTGCGCGGAACCCCTATTTGTTTATTTT
TCTAAATACATTCAAATATGTATCCGCTCATGAGACAATAACCCTGATAAATGCTTCAATAATATTGAAA
AAGGAAGAGTATGAGTATTCAACATTTCCGTGTCGCCCTTATTCCCTTTTTTGCGGCATTTTGCCTTCCT
GTTTTTGCTCACCCAGAAACGCTGGTGAAAGTAAAAGATGCTGAAGATCAGTTGGGTGCACGAGTGGGTT
ACATCGAACTGGATCTCAACAGCGGTAAGATCCTTGAGAGTTTTCGCCCCGAAGAACGTTTCCCAATGAT
GAGCACTTTTAAAGTTCTGCTATGTGGCGCGGTATTATCCCGTGTTGACGCCGGGCAAGAGCAACTCGGT
CGCCGCATACACTATTCTCAGAATGACTTGGTTGAGTACTCACCAGTCACAGAAAAGCATCTTACGGATG
GCATGACAGTAAGAGAATTATGCAGTGCTGCCATAACCATGAGTGATAACACTGCGGCCAACTTACTTCT
GACAACGATCGGAGGACCGAAGGAGCTAACCGCTTTTTTGCACAACATGGGGGATCATGTAACTCGCCTT
GATCGTTGGGAACCGGAGCTGAATGAAGCCATACCAAACGACGAGCGTGACACCACGATGCCTGTAGCAA
TGGCAACAACGTTGCGCAAACTATTAACTGGCGAACTACTTACTCTAGCTTCCCGGCAACAATTAATAGA
CTGGATGGAGGCGGATAAAGTTGCAGGACCACTTCTGCGCTCGGCCCTTCCGGCTGGCTGGTTTATTGCT
GATAAATCTGGAGCCGGTGAGCGTGGGTCTCGCGGTATCATTGCAGCACTGGGGCCAGATGGTAAGCCCT
CCCGTATCGTAGTTATCTACACGACGGGGAGTCAGGCAACTATGGATGAACGAAATAGACAGATCGCTGA
GATAGGTGCCTCACTGATTAAGCATTGGTAACTGTCAGACCAAGTTTACTCATATATACTTTAGATTGAT
T
[38 nt withheld, positions 7282-7319]
A
[37 nt withheld, positions 7321-7357]
ATTTTGTTAAAATTCGCGTTAAATTTTTGTTAAATCAGCTCATTTTTTAACCAATAGGCCGAAATCGGCA
AAATCCCTTATAAATCAAAAGAATAGCCCGAGATAGGGT
[37 nt withheld, positions 7467-7503]
AAAGAACGTGGACTCCAACGTCAAAGG
[141 nt withheld, positions 7531-7671]
G
[125 nt withheld, positions 7673-7797]
AAAGGATCTAGGTGAAGATCCTTTTTGATAATCTCATGACCAAAATCCCTTAACGTGAGTTTTCGTTCCA
CTGAGCGTCAGACCCCGTAGAAAAGATCAAAGGATCTTC
Features (pLannotate 1.2.2; 26 found; start..end, strand, type, name):
      1..589     +  rep_origin     ori: high-copy-number ColE1/pMB1/pBR322/pUC origin of replication
    766..856     -  misc_feature   bom (fragment): basis of mobility region from pBR322
    958..1149    -  CDS            rop: Rop protein, which maintains plasmids at low copy number; rop
   1190..1300    +  CDS            mbeC (fragment): MBEC_ECOLX - Experimental evidence at protein level: Swiss-Prot protein existence level 1. Required for efficient mobilization of ColE1 plasmid and is thus essential to promote the specific transfer of the plasmid during conjugation. Probably functions by inducing DNA bending, helping the MbeA relaxase to melt the DNA around the nic site and cleave the phosphodiester bond. Binds specifically double-stranded DNA (dsDNA) containing the ColE1 oriT but does not recognize the inverted repeat (IR). From Escherichia coli.
   1335..1657    -  CDS            TcR (fragment): tetracycline efflux protein; tet; confers resistance to tetracycline
   1672..1693    -  protein_bind   CAP binding site: CAP binding activates transcription in the presence of cAMP. E. coli catabolite activator protein
   1706..2788    -  CDS            lacI: lac repressor; lacI; The lac repressor binds to the lac operator to inhibit transcription in E. coli. This inhibition can be relieved by adding lactose or isopropyl-β-D-thiogalactopyranoside (IPTG).
   2789..2866    -  promoter       lacI promoter: lacI
   2874..2967    -  CDS            TcR (fragment): tetracycline efflux protein; tet; confers resistance to tetracycline
   3019..3105    +  terminator     rrnB T1 terminator: Escherichia coli rrnB; transcription terminator T1 from the E. coli rrnB gene
   3202..3288    +  terminator     rrnB T1 terminator: Escherichia coli rrnB; transcription terminator T1 from the E. coli rrnB gene
   3385..3471    +  terminator     rrnB T1 terminator: Escherichia coli rrnB; transcription terminator T1 from the E. coli rrnB gene
   3568..3654    +  terminator     rrnB T1 terminator: Escherichia coli rrnB; transcription terminator T1 from the E. coli rrnB gene
   3751..3837    +  terminator     rrnB T1 terminator: Escherichia coli rrnB; transcription terminator T1 from the E. coli rrnB gene
   3972..3990    +  promoter       T7 promoter: promoter for bacteriophage T7 RNA polymerase
   3991..4015    +  protein_bind   lac operator: The lac repressor binds to the lac operator to inhibit transcription in E. coli. This inhibition can be relieved by adding lactose or isopropyl-β-D-thiogalactopyranoside (IPTG). lac repressor encoded by lacI
   4030..4052    +  RBS            RBS: efficient ribosome binding site from bacteriophage T7 gene 10 (Olins and Rangwala, 1989)
   4063..4518    +  CDS            MBD2 (fragment): MBD2_HUMAN - Experimental evidence at protein level: Swiss-Prot protein existence level 1. Binds CpG islands in promoters where the DNA is methylated at position 5 of cytosine within CpG dinucleotides. Binds hemimethylated DNA as well. Recruits histone deacetylases and DNA methyltransferases. Acts as transcriptional repressor and plays a role in gene silencing. Functions as a scaffold protein, targeting GATAD2A and GATAD2B to chromatin to promote repression. May enhance the activation of some unmethylated cAMP-responsive promoters. From Homo sapiens (Human).
   4540..5358    +  CDS            Sce VMA intein 5' region: 5' region of the intein from the yeast Vma1 subunit of the vacuolar ATPase (Chong et al., 1998); Saccharomyces cerevisiae VMA1
   5361..5891    +  CDS            Sce VMA intein 3' region: modified 3' region of the intein from the yeast Vma1 subunit of the vacuolar ATPase (Chong et al., 1998); Saccharomyces cerevisiae VMA1; C-terminal cleavage of this intein can be induced by thiols.
   5935..6090    +  CDS            CBD: chitin binding domain from chitinase A1 (Watanabe et al., 1994); Bacillus circulans chiA
   6112..6161    +  CDS            SET1 (fragment): solubility-enhancement tag derived from T7 phage gene 10B
   6169..6216    +  terminator     T7 terminator: transcription terminator for bacteriophage T7 RNA polymerase
   6276..6380    +  promoter       AmpR promoter: bla
   6381..7241    +  CDS            AmpR: β-lactamase; bla; confers resistance to ampicillin, carbenicillin, and related antibiotics
   7283..7796    -  rep_origin     M13 ori (sequence partly withheld): M13 bacteriophage origin of replication; arrow indicates direction of (+) strand synthesis
