[The description below was written by a language model from this plasmid's Addgene catalogue record and pLannotate feature annotations shown in this document.]
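Description:
pTYB1-MBD2-N pc4789 is a bacterial expression plasmid built on the NEB pTYB1 backbone, a vector designed for intein-mediated purification of recombinant proteins in E. coli. It replicates from a ColE1/pMB1-type origin and retains the rop gene and a bom fragment from its pBR322 ancestry. It also carries an M13 phage origin, and selection is by ampicillin through the β-lactamase gene. The catalogue lists a total size of 8155 bp, whereas the sequenced record behind the feature table is 7,906 nt; the record does not explain the difference.

The insert is a 456 bp fragment encoding amino acids 1–152 of mouse MBD2, the N-terminal portion of this methyl-CpG-binding protein (the automated annotation matched it to the human orthologue). It is transcribed from a T7 promoter controlled by an adjacent lac operator, with a T7 gene 10 ribosome binding site upstream and a T7 terminator downstream. A plasmid-borne lacI gene supplies the repressor, so expression is IPTG-inducible in hosts that provide T7 RNA polymerase. A series of rrnB T1 terminators upstream of the promoter insulates the cassette from read-through transcription.

The MBD2 fragment is followed directly by the Saccharomyces cerevisiae VMA1 intein and a Bacillus circulans chitin binding domain. The intein–CBD module is therefore fused to the C-terminus of MBD2-N, consistent with the stated purpose, although the tag field lists it as N-terminal. This arrangement allows capture of the fusion on chitin resin and thiol-induced intein cleavage to release the MBD2 fragment without the affinity tag. The associated publication concerns MBD2 as a phase-separation scaffold in heterochromatin, which suggests the purified protein was used for in vitro studies of that kind.
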