Addgene plasmid #229753: pTYB1-MBD2-N pc4789
Purpose: Bacterial expression plasmid of MBD2-N (N-terminus of MBD2: aa 1-152). C-terminal tagged to intein.
Depositing lab: Cristina Cardoso. Depositing organization: Technische Universitaet Darmstadt. Publication: Heterochromatome wide analyses reveal MBD2 as a phase separation scaffold for heterochromatin compartmentalization and composition. Zhang H, Ugur E, Hake C, Romero H, Arroyo M, Mahmoud M, Lermyte F, Leonhardt H, Cardoso MC. Nucleic Acids Res. 2025 Nov 26;53(22):gkaf1380. doi: 10.1093/nar/gkaf1380. PubMed 41416523.
Backbone
  Vector backbone: pTYB1
  Backbone manufacturer: NEB
  Total vector size (bp): 8155
  Vector type: Bacterial Expression
Growth in bacteria
  Bacterial resistance: Ampicillin, 100 μg/mL
  Growth temperature: 37°C
  Growth strain: DH5alpha
  Copy number: Unknown
Gene/Insert
  Gene/Insert name: MBD2
  Species: M. musculus (mouse)
  Insert size (bp): 456
  Mutation: N-terminus of MBD2: aa 1-152
  Entrez Gene: Mbd2 (a.k.a. MBD2a)
  Promoter: T7
  Tag / fusion protein: Intein (N terminal on insert)
  Cloning method: Other
  Sequencing primers: 5′ TAATACGACTCACTATAGGG
Terms and licenses: Academic/Nonprofit Terms; Industry Terms: Not Available to Industry
How to cite: pTYB1-MBD2-N pc4789 was a gift from Cristina Cardoso (Addgene plasmid # 229753 ; http://n2t.net/addgene:229753 ; RRID:Addgene_229753)
